Addgene plasmid #24003: pSIN REP5-GFP-GluR2 (Q)
Depositing lab: Robert Malinow. Depositing organization: University of California, San Diego (UCSD). Publication: Roles of stargazin and phosphorylation in the control of AMPA receptor subcellular distribution. Kessels HW, Kopec CD, Klein ME, Malinow R. Nat Neurosci. 2009 Jul . 12(7):888-96. 10.1038/nn.2340 PubMed 19543281.
Backbone
  Vector backbone: pSIN
  Backbone size w/o insert (bp): 7000
  Vector type: Sindbis virus production
Growth in bacteria
  Bacterial resistance: Ampicillin, 100 μg/mL
  Growth temperature: 37°C
  Growth strain: DH5alpha
  Copy number: Unknown
Gene/Insert
  Gene/Insert name: GluR2
  Species: R. norvegicus (rat)
  Mutation: R607Q
  Entrez Gene: Gria2 (a.k.a. GluA2, GluR-K2, GluR2, gluR-B)
  Tag / fusion protein: GFP (N terminal on insert)
  Cloning method: Restriction Enzyme
  Sequencing primers: 5′ EGFP-C
Terms and licenses: Academic/Nonprofit Terms; Industry Terms: Not Available to Industry
How to cite: pSIN REP5-GFP-GluR2 (Q) was a gift from Robert Malinow (Addgene plasmid # 24003 ; http://n2t.net/addgene:24003 ; RRID:Addgene_24003)
