[The description below was written by a language model from this plasmid's Addgene catalogue record and pLannotate feature annotations shown in this document.]
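Description:
pSIN REP5-GFP-GluR2 (Q) is a Sindbis virus replicon plasmid used to produce recombinant Sindbis particles that express a fluorescently tagged AMPA receptor subunit. The deposited sequence is about 13.8 kb. It is propagated in E. coli using a high-copy ColE1/pUC-type origin and selected with ampicillin through the bla (AmpR) gene and its promoter.

The viral part of the construct is the long open reading frame for the Sindbis nonstructural polyprotein (nsP1–nsP4). This polyprotein supplies the RNA-dependent RNA polymerase activity that copies the replicon RNA and generates genomic and subgenomic plus strands. As is usual for replicon vectors of this kind, the viral structural genes are replaced by the transgene, so packaging into particles normally depends on structural proteins supplied separately. The feature table does not annotate the subgenomic promoter, the promoter used for in vitro transcription, or any helper component.

Downstream of the polyprotein and a short multiple cloning site fragment lies the payload, in which EGFP is fused directly to the N-terminal side of rat GluR2 (Gria2, GluA2). There is an unannotated gap between the cloning site and EGFP, and the record does not say what it contains. The insert carries the R607Q substitution, which restores the unedited glutamine at the pore Q/R site. Receptors with this glutamine are generally calcium-permeable and inwardly rectifying, which gives an electrophysiological signature for recombinant receptors.

The associated publication concerns stargazin and phosphorylation in the control of AMPA receptor subcellular distribution. This fits use of the construct for rapid viral expression of GFP-tagged GluR2 in neurons to follow receptor trafficking and localisation by imaging and electrophysiology.
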