Features (pLannotate 1.2.2; 7 found; start..end, strand, type, name):
     92..7597    +  CDS            POLN_SINDV: Experimental evidence at protein level: Swiss-Prot protein existence level 1. [RNA-directed RNA polymerase nsP4]: RNA dependent RNA polymerase (PubMed:8107248, PubMed:7517863, PubMed:19036396). Replicates genomic and antigenomic RNA by recognizing replications specific signals. The early replication complex formed by the polyprotein P123 and nsP4 synthesizes minus-strand RNAs (PubMed:8107248, PubMed:7517863, PubMed:2529379). The late replication complex composed of fully processed nsP1-nsP4 is responsible for the production of genomic and subgenomic plus-strand RNAs (PubMed:8107248, PubMed:751
   7645..7682    +  misc_feature   MCS (fragment): pBluescript multiple cloning site
   8069..8782    +  CDS            EGFP: EGFP is a basic (constitutively fluorescent) green fluorescent protein published in 1996, derived from Aequorea victoria. It is reported to be a rapidly-maturing weak dimer with moderate acid sensitivity.
   8783..11365   +  CDS            Gria2: GRIA2_RAT - Also known as Glur2. Experimental evidence at protein level: Swiss-Prot protein existence level 1. Receptor for glutamate that functions as ligand-gated ion channel in the central nervous system and plays an important role in excitatory synaptic transmission. L-glutamate acts as an excitatory neurotransmitter at many synapses in the central nervous system. Binding of the excitatory neurotransmitter L-glutamate induces a conformation change, leading to the opening of the cation channel, and thereby converts the chemical signal to an electrical impulse. The receptor then desensitizes
  11924..12028   +  promoter       AmpR promoter: bla
  12029..12889   +  CDS            AmpR: β-lactamase; bla; confers resistance to ampicillin, carbenicillin, and related antibiotics
  13060..13648   +  rep_origin     ori: high-copy-number ColE1/pMB1/pBR322/pUC origin of replication
>Addgene plasmid #24003 | pSIN REP5-GFP-GluR2 (Q) | depositor full sequence | sequence record 11275 | Author sequence
ATTGACGGCGTAGTACACACTATTGAATCAAACAGCCGACCAATTGCACTACCATCACAATGGAGAAGCC
AGTAGTAAACGTAGACGTAGACCCCCAGATCCGTTTGTCGTGCAACTGCAAAAAAGCTTCCCGCAATTTG
AGGTAGTAGCACAGCAGGTCACTCCAAATGACCATGCTAATGCCAGAGCATTTTCGCATCTGGCCAGTAA
ACTAATCGAGCTGGAGGTTCCTACCACAGCGACGATCTTGGACATAGGCAGCGCACCGGCTCGTAGAATG
TTTTCCGAGCACCAGTATCATTGTGTCTGCCCCATGCGTAGTCCAGAAGACCCGGACCGCATGATGAAAT
ACGCCAGTAAACTGGCGGAAAAAGCGTGCAAGATTACAAACAAGAACTTGCATGAGAAGATTAAGGATCT
CCGGACCGTACTTGATACGCCGGATGCTGAAACACCATCGCTCTGCTTTCACAACGATGTTACCTGCAAC
ATGCGTGCCGAATATTCCGTCATGCAGGACGTGTATATCAACGCTCCCGGAACTATCTATCATCAGGCTA
TGAAAGGCGTGCGGACCCTGTACTGGATTGGCTTCGACACCACCCAGTTCATGTTCTCGGCTATGGCAGG
TTCGTACCCTGCGTACAACACCAACTGGGCCGACGAGAAAGTCCTTGAAGCGCGTAACATCGGACTTTGC
AGCACAAAGCTGAGTGAAGGTAGGACAGGAAAATTGTCGATAATGAGGAAGAAGGAGTTGAAGCCCGGGT
CGCGGGTTTATTTCTCCGTAGGATCGACACTTTATCCAGAACACAGAGCCAGCTTGCAGAGCTGGCATCT
TCCATCGGTGTTCCACTTGAATGGAAAGCAGTCGTACACTTGCCGCTGTGATACAGTGGTGAGTTGCGAA
GGCTACGTAGTGAAGAAAATCACCATCAGTCCCGGGATCACGGGAGAAACCGTGGGATACGCGGTTACAC
ACAATAGCGAGGGCTTCTTGCTATGCAAAGTTACTGACACAGTAAAAGGAGAACGGGTATCGTTCCCTGT
GTGCACGTACATCCCGGCCACCATATGCGATCAGATGACTGGTATAATGGCCACGGATATATCACCTGAC
GATGCACAAAAACTTCTGGTTGGGCTCAACCAGCGAATTGTCATTAACGGTAGGACTAACAGGAACACCA
ACACCATGCAAAATTACCTTCTGCCGATCATAGCACAAGGGTTCAGCAAATGGGCTAAGGAGCGCAAGGA
TGATCTTGATAACGAGAAAATGCTGGGTACTAGAGAACGCAAGCTTACGTATGGCTGCTTGTGGGCGTTT
CGCACTAAGAAAGTACATTCGTTTTATCGCCCACCTGGAACGCAGACCTGCGTAAAAGTCCCAGCCTCTT
TTAGCGCTTTTCCCATGTCGTCCGTATGGACGACCTCTTTGCCCATGTCGCTGAGGCAGAAATTGAAACT
GGCATTGCAACCAAAGAAGGAGGAAAAACTGCTGCAGGTCTCGGAGGAATTAGTCATGGAGGCCAAGGCT
GCTTTTGAGGATGCTCAGGAGGAAGCCAGAGCGGAGAAGCTCCGAGAAGCACTTCCACCATTAGTGGCAG
ACAAAGGCATCGAGGCAGCCGCAGAAGTTGTCTGCGAAGTGGAGGGGCTCCAGGCGGACATCGGAGCAGC
ATTAGTTGAAACCCCGCGCGGTCACGTAAGGATAATACCTCAAGCAAATGACCGTATGATCGGACAGTAT
ATCGTTGTCTCGCCAAACTCTGTGCTGAAGAATGCCAAACTCGCACCAGCGCACCCGCTAGCAGATCAGG
TTAAGATCATAACACACTCCGGAAGATCAGGAAGGTACGCGGTCGAACCATACGACGCTAAAGTACTGAT
GCCAGCAGGAGGTGCCGTACCATGGCCAGAATTCCTAGCACTGAGTGAGAGCGCCACGTTAGTGTACAAC
GAAAGAGAGTTTGTGAACCGCAAACTATACCACATTGCCATGCATGGCCCCGCCAAGAATACAGAAGAGG
AGCAGTACAAGGTTACAAAGGCAGAGCTTGCAGAAACAGAGTACGTGTTTGACGTGGACAAGAAGCGTTG
CGTTAAGAAGGAAGAAGCCTCAGGTCTGGTCCTCTCGGGAGAACTGACCAACCCTCCCTATCATGAGCTA
GCTCTGGAGGGACTGAAGACCCGACCTGCGGTCCCGTACAAGGTCGAAACAATAGGAGTGATAGGCACAC
CGGGGTCGGGCAAGTCAGCTATTATCAAGTCAACTGTCACGGCACGAGATCTTGTTACCAGCGGAAAGAA
AGAAAATTGTCGCGAAATTGAGGCCGACGTGCTAAGACTGAGGGGTATGCAGATTACGTCGAAGACAGTA
GATTCGGTTATGCTCAACGGATGCCACAAAGCCGTAGAAGTGCTGTACGTTGACGAAGCGTTCGCGTGCC
ACGCAGGAGCACTACTTGCCTTGATTGCTATCGTCAGGCCCCGCAAGAAGGTAGTACTATGCGGAGACCC
CATGCAATGCGGATTCTTCAACATGATGCAACTAAAGGTACATTTCAATCACCCTGAAAAAGACATATGC
ACCAAGACATTCTACAAGTATATCTCCCGGCGTTGCACACAGCCAGTTACAGCTATTGTATCGACACTGC
ATTACGATGGAAAGATGAAAACCACGAACCCGTGCAAGAAGAACATTGAAATCGATATTACAGGGGCCAC
AAAGCCGAAGCCAGGGGATATCATCCTGACATGTTTCCGCGGGTGGGTTAAGCAATTGCAAATCGACTAT
CCCGGACATGAAGTAATGACAGCCGCGGCCTCACAAGGGCTAACCAGAAAAGGAGTGTATGCCGTCCGGC
AAAAAGTCAATGAAAACCCACTGTACGCGATCACATCAGAGCATGTGAACGTGTTGCTCACCCGCACTGA
GGACAGGCTAGTGTGGAAAACCTTGCAGGGCGACCCATGGATTAAGCAGCCCACTAACATACCTAAAGGA
AACTTTCAGGCTACTATAGAGGACTGGGAAGCTGAACACAAGGGAATAATTGCTGCAATAAACAGCCCCA
CTCCCCGTGCCAATCCGTTCAGCTGCAAGACCAACGTTTGCTGGGCGAAAGCATTGGAACCGATACTAGC
CACGGCCGGTATCGTACTTACCGGTTGCCAGTGGAGCGAACTGTTCCCACAGTTTGCGGATGACAAACCA
CATTCGGCCATTTACGCCTTAGACGTAATTTGCATTAAGTTTTTCGGCATGGACTTGACAAGCGGACTGT
TTTCTAAACAGAGCATCCCACTAACGTACCATCCCGCCGATTCAGCGAGGCCGGTAGCTCATTGGGACAA
CAGCCCAGGAACCCGCAAGTATGGGTACGATCACGCCATTGCCGCCGAACTCTCCCGTAGATTTCCGGTG
TTCCAGCTAGCTGGGAAGGGCACACAACTTGATTTGCAGACGGGGAGAACCAGAGTTATCTCTGCACAGC
ATAACCTGGTCCCGGTGAACCGCAATCTTCCTCACGCCTTAGTCCCCGAGTACAAGGAGAAGCAACCCGG
CCCGGTCAAAAAATTCTTGAACCAGTTCAAACACCACTCAGTACTTGTGGTATCAGAGGAAAAAATTGAA
GCTCCCCGTAAGAGAATCGAATGGATCGCCCCGATTGGCATAGCCGGTGCAGATAAGAACTACAACCTGG
CTTTCGGGTTTCCGCCGCAGGCACGGTACGACCTGGTGTTCATCAACATTGGAACTAAATACAGAAACCA
CCACTTTCAGCAGTGCGAAGACCATGCGGCGACCTTAAAAACCCTTTCGCGTTCGGCCCTGAATTGCCTT
AACCCAGGAGGCACCCTCGTGGTGAAGTCCTATGGCTACGCCGACCGCAACAGTGAGGACGTAGTCACCG
CTCTTGCCAGAAAGTTTGTCAGGGTGTCTGCAGCGAGACCAGATTGTGTCTCAAGCAATACAGAAATGTA
CCTGATTTTCCGACAACTAGACAACAGCCGTACACGGCAATTCACCCCGCACCATCTGAATTGCGTGATT
TCGTCCGTGTATGAGGGTACAAGAGATGGAGTTGGAGCCGCGCCGTCATACCGCACCAAAAGGGAGAATA
TTGCTGACTGTCAAGAGGAAGCAGTTGTCAACGCAGCCAATCCGCTGGGTAGACCAGGCGAAGGAGTCTG
CCGTGCCATCTATAAACGTTGGCCGACCAGTTTTACCGATTCAGCCACGGAGACAGGCACCGCAAGAATG
ACTGTGTGCCTAGGAAAGAAAGTGATCCACGCGGTCGGCCCTGATTTCCGGAAGCACCCAGAAGCAGAAG
CCTTGAAATTGCTACAAAACGCCTACCATGCAGTGGCAGACTTAGTAAATGAACATAACATCAAGTCTGT
CGCCATTCCACTGCTATCTACAGGCATTTACGCAGCCGGAAAAGACCGCCTTGAAGTATCACTTAACTGC
TTGACAACCGCGCTAGACAGAACTGACGCGGACGTAACCATCTATTGCCTGGATAAGAAGTGGAAGGAAA
GAATCGACGCGGCACTCCAACTTAAGGAGTCTGTAACAGAGCTGAAGGATGAAGATATGGAGATCGACGA
TGAGTTAGTATGGATTCATCCAGACAGTTGCTTGAAGGGAAGAAAGGGATTCAGTACTACAAAAGGAAAA
TTGTATTCGTACTTCGAAGGCACCAAATTCCATCAAGCAGCAAAAGACATGGCGGAGATAAAGGTCCTGT
TCCCTAATGACCAGGAAAGTAATGAACAACTGTGTGCCTACATATTGGGTGAGACCATGGAAGCAATCCG
CGAAAAGTGCCCGGTCGACCATAACCCGTCGTCTAGCCCGCCCAAAACGTTGCCGTGCCTTTGCATGTAT
GCCATGACGCCAGAAAGGGTCCACAGACTTAGAAGCAATAACGTCAAAGAAGTTACAGTATGCTCCTCCA
CCCCCCTTCCTAAGCACAAAATTAAGAATGTTCAGAAGGTTCAGTGCACGAAAGTAGTCCTGTTTAATCC
GCACACTCCCGCATTCGTTCCCGCCCGTAAGTACATAGAAGTGCCAGAACAGCCTACCGCTCCTCCTGCA
CAGGCCGAGGAGGCCCCCGAAGTTGTAGCGACACCGTCACCATCTACAGCTGATAACACCTCGCTTGATG
TCACAGACATCTCACTGGATATGGATGACAGTAGCGAAGGCTCACTTTTTTCGAGCTTTAGCGGATCGGA
CAACTCTATTACTAGTATGGACAGTTGGTCGTCAGGACCTAGTTCACTAGAGATAGTAGACCGAAGGCAG
GTGGTGGTGGCTGACGTTCATGCCGTCCAAGAGCCTGCCCCTATTCCACCGCCAAGGCTAAAGAAGATGG
CCCGCCTGGCAGCGGCAAGAAAAGAGCCCACTCCACCGGCAAGCAATAGCTCTGAGTCCCTCCACCTCTC
TTTTGGTGGGGTATCCATGTCCCTCGGATCAATTTTCGACGGAGAGACGGCCCGCCAGGCAGCGGTACAA
CCCCTGGCAACAGGCCCCACGGATGTGCCTATGTCTTTCGGATCGTTTTCCGACGGAGAGATTGATGAGC
TGAGCCGCAGAGTAACTGAGTCCGAACCCGTCCTGTTTGGATCATTTGAACCGGGCGAAGTGAACTCAAT
TATATCGTCCCGATCAGCCGTATCTTTTCCACTACGCAAGCAGAGACGTAGACGCAGGAGCAGGAGGACT
GAATACTGACTAACCGGGGTAGGTGGGTACATATTTTCGACGGACACAGGCCCTGGGCACTTGCAAAAGA
AGTCCGTTCTGCAGAACCAGCTTACAGAACCGACCTTGGAGCGCAATGTCCTGGAAAGAATTCATGCCCC
GGTGCTCGACACGTCGAAAGAGGAACAACTCAAACTCAGGTACCAGATGATGCCCACCGAAGCCAACAAA
AGTAGGTACCAGTCTCGTAAAGTAGAAAATCAGAAAGCCATAACCACTGAGCGACTACTGTCAGGACTAC
GACTGTATAACTCTGCCACAGATCAGCCAGAATGCTATAAGATCACCTATCCGAAACCATTGTACTCCAG
TAGCGTACCGGCGAACTACTCCGATCCACAGTTCGCTGTAGCTGTCTGTAACAACTATCTGCATGAGAAC
TATCCGACAGTAGCATCTTATCAGATTACTGACGAGTACGATGCTTACTTGGATATGGTAGACGGGACAG
TCGCCTGCCTGGATACTGCAACCTTCTGCCCCGCTAAGCTTAGAAGTTACCCGAAAAAACATGAGTATAG
AGCCCCGAATATCCGCAGTGCGGTTCCATCAGCGATGCAGAACACGCTACAAAATGTGCTCATTGCCGCA
ACTAAAAGAAATTGCAACGTCACGCAGATGCGTGAACTGCCAACACTGGACTCAGCGACATTCAATGTCG
AATGCTTTCGAAAATATGCATGTAATGACGAGTATTGGGAGGAGTTCGCTCGGAAGCCAATTAGGATTAC
CACTGAGTTTGTCACCGCATATGTAGCTAGACTGAAAGGCCCTAAGGCCGCCGCACTATTTGCAAAGACG
TATAATTTGGTCCCATTGCAAGAAGTGCCTATGGATAGATTCGTCATGGACATGAAAAGAGACGTGAAAG
TTACACCAGGCACGAAACACACAGAAGAAAGACCGAAAGTACAAGTGATACAAGCCGCAGAACCCCTGGC
GACTGCTTACTTATGCGGGATTCACCGGGAATTAGTGCGTAGGCTTACGGCCGTCTTGCTTCCAAACATT
CACACGCTTTTTGACATGTCGGCGGAGGATTTTGATGCAATCATAGCAGAACACTTCAAGCAAGGCGACC
CGGTACTGGAGACGGATATCGCATCATTCGACAAAAGCCAAGACGACGCTATGGCGTTAACCGGTCTGAT
GATCTTGGAGGACCTGGGTGTGGATCAACCACTACTCGACTTGATCGAGTGCGCCTTTGGAGAAATATCA
TCCACCCATCTACCTACGGGTACTCGTTTTAAATTCGGGGCGATGATGAAATCCGGAATGTTCCTCACAC
TTTTTGTCAACACAGTTTTGAATGTCGTTATCGCCAGCAGAGTACTAGAAGAGCGGCTTAAAACGTCCAG
ATGTGCAGCGTTCATTGGCGACGACAACATCATACATGGAGTAGTATCTGACAAAGAAATGGCTGAGAGG
TGCGCCACCTGGCTCAACATGGAGGTTAAGATCATCGACGCAGTCATCGGTGAGAGACCACCTTACTTCT
GCGGCGGATTTATCTTGCAAGATTCGGTTACTTCCACAGCGTGCCGCGTGGCGGATCCCCTGAAAAGGCT
GTTTAAGTTGGGTAAACCGCTCCCAGCCGACGACGAGCAAGACGAAGACAGAAGACGCGCTCTGCTAGAT
GAAACAAAGGCGTGGTTTAGAGTAGGTATAACAGGCACTTTAGCAGTGGCCGTGACGACCCGGTATGAGG
TAGACAATATTACACCTGTCCTACTGGCATTGAGAACTTTTGCCCAGAGCAAAAGAGCATTCCAAGCCAT
CAGAGGGGAAATAAAGCATCTCTACGGTGGTCCTAAATAGTCAGCATAGTACATTTCATCTGACTAATAC
TACAACACCACCACCTCTAGAACTAGTGGATCCCCCGGGCTGCAGGAATTCGGCACGAGGTGCATGGGAG
GGTGCTGATATTCCCAGACACCAGGACTACAGCGGCAGCTCAGCTAAAAACTGCATTCAGCCAGTCCTCG
GGACTTCGGGAGCAGGGACAGGACGCAAGGCATCAACAGCCACCAGCTACAACTGGGAAATAAGGATTCT
TCTGCCTTCACTTCGTGTTTTTAGCAGCTCCTTGCTAAATATCGACCTCACAATGCAGAGGATCTAATTT
GCTGAGGAAAACAGTCAAAGAAGGAAGAGGAAGAAAGGGAAACGAGGGGATATTTTGTGGATGCTCTACT
TTTCTTGGAAATGCAAAAGATTATGCATATTTCTGTCCTCCTTTCTCCTGTTTTATGGGGACTGATTTTT
GGTGTCTCTTCTGCTAGGGTGAGCAAGGGCGAGGAGCTGTTCACCGGGGTGGTGCCCATCCTGGTCGAGC
TGGACGGCGACGTAAACGGCCACAAGTTCAGCGTGTCCGGCGAGGGCGAGGGCGATGCCACCTACGGCAA
GCTGACCCTGAAGTTCATCTGCACCACCGGCAAGCTGCCCGTGCCCTGGCCCACCCTCGTGACCACCCTG
ACCTACGGCGTGCAGTGCTTCAGCCGCTACCCCGACCACATGAAGCAGCACGACTTCTTCAAGTCCGCCA
TGCCCGAAGGCTACGTCCAGGAGCGCACCATCTTCTTCAAGGACGACGGCAACTACAAGACCCGCGCCGA
GGTGAAGTTCGAGGGCGACACCCTGGTGAACCGCATCGAGCTGAAGGGCATCGACTTCAAGGAGGACGGC
AACATCCTGGGGCACAAGCTGGAGTACAACTACAACAGCCACAACGTCTATATCATGGCCGACAAGCAGA
AGAACGGCATCAAGGTGAACTTCAAGATCCGCCACAACATCGAGGACGGCAGCGTGCAGCTCGCCGACCA
CTACCAGCAGAACACCCCCATCGGCGACGGCCCCGTGCTGCTGCCCGACAACCACTACCTGAGCACCCAG
TCCGCCCTGAGCAAAGACCCCAACGAGAAGCGCGATCACATGGTCCTGCTGGAGTTCGTGACCGCCGCCG
GGATCACTCTCGGCATGGACGAGCTGTACAAGGCTAGCAACAGCATACAGATAGGGGGGCTATTTCCAAG
GGGCGCTGATCAAGAATACAGTGCATTTCGGGTAGGGATGGTTCAGTTTTCCACTTCGGAGTTCAGACTG
ACACCCCATATCGACAATTTGGAGGTAGCCAACAGTTTCGCAGTCACCAATGCTTTCTGCTCCCAGTTTT
CAAGAGGAGTCTACGCAATTTTTGGATTTTATGACAAGAAGTCTGTAAATACCATCACATCATTCTGTGG
GACACTCCATGTGTCCTTCATCACACCTAGCTTCCCAACAGATGGCACACATCCATTTGTCATCCAGATG
CGACCTGACCTCAAAGGAGCACTCCTTAGCTTGATTGAGTACTACCAATGGGACAAGTTCGCATACCTCT
ATGACAGTGACAGAGGCTTATCAACACTGCAAGCTGTTCTGGATTCTGCTGCAGAGAAGAAGTGGCAGGT
GACTGCTATCAATGTGGGGAACATCAACAATGACAAGAAAGATGAGACCTACAGATCGCTCTTTCAAGAT
CTGGAGTTAAAAAAAGAACGGCGTGTAATCCTGGACTGTGAAAGGGATAAAGTAAATGACATTGTGGACC
AGGTTATTACCATTGGAAAACATGTTAAAGGGTACCATTATATCATTGCAAATCTGGGATTCACTGATGG
GGACCTGCTGAAAATTCAGTTTGGAGGAGCAAATGTCTCTGGATTTCAGATTGTAGACTACGACGATTCC
CTGGTGTCTAAATTTATAGAAAGATGGTCAACACTGGAAGAGAAAGAATACCCTGGAGCACACACAGCGA
CAATTAAGTATACTTCGGCCCTGACGTATGATGCTGTCCAAGTGATGACTGAAGCATTCCGTAACCTTCG
GAAGCAGAGGATTGAAATATCCCGGAGAGGAAATGCAGGGGATTGTTTGGCCAACCCAGCTGTGCCCTGG
GGACAAGGGGTCGAAATAGAAAGGGCCCTCAAGCAGGTTCAAGTTGAAGGCCTCTCTGGAAATATAAAGT
TTGACCAGAATGGAAAACGAATAAACTACACAATTAACATCATGGAGCTCAAAACAAATGGACCCCGGAA
GATTGGGTACTGGAGTGAAGTGGATAAAATGGTTGTCACCCTAACTGAGCTCCCATCAGGAAATGACACG
TCTGGGCTTGAAAACAAAACTGTGGTGGTCACCACAATATTGGAATCTCCATATGTTATGATGAAGAAAA
ATCATGAAATGCTTGAAGGGAATGAGCGTTACGAGGGCTACTGTGTTGACTTAGCTGCAGAAATTGCCAA
ACACTGTGGGTTCAAGTACAAGCTGACTATTGTTGGGGATGGCAAGTATGGGGCCAGGGATGCCGACACC
AAAATTTGGAATGGTATGGTTGGAGAGCTTGTCTACGGGAAAGCTGACATTGCAATTGCTCCATTAACTA
TCACTCTCGTGAGAGAAGAGGTGATTGACTTCTCCAAGCCCTTCATGAGTCTTGGAATCTCTATCATGAT
CAAGAAGCCTCAGAAGTCCAAACCAGGAGTGTTTTCCTTTCTTGATCCTTTAGCCTATGAGATCTGGATG
TGCATTGTGTTTGCCTACATTGGGGTCAGTGTAGTTTTATTCCTGGTCAGCAGATTTAGCCCCTACGAGT
GGCACACTGAGGAATTTGAAGATGGAAGAGAAACACAAAGTAGTGAATCAACTAATGAATTTGGGATTTT
TAATAGTCTCTGGTTTTCCTTGGGTGCCTTTATGCAGCAGGGATGCGATATTTCGCCAAGATCCCTCTCT
GGGCGCATTGTTGGAGGTGTGTGGTGGTTCTTTACCCTGATCATAATCTCCTCCTACACGGCTAACTTAG
CTGCCTTCCTGACTGTAGAGAGGATGGTGTCTCCCATCGAAAGTGCTGAGGATCTGTCTAAGCAAACAGA
AATTGCTTATGGAACATTAGACTCTGGCTCCACTAAAGAGTTTTTCAGGAGATCTAAAATCGCAGTGTTT
GATAAAATGTGGACTTATATGAGGAGTGCAGAGCCCTCTGTGTTTGTGAGGACTACCGCAGAAGGAGTAG
CCAGAGTCCGGAAATCCAAAGGAAAGTATGCCTACTTGCTGGAGTCCACAATGAACGAGTACATCGAGCA
GAGGAAGCCTTGTGACACCATGAAAGTGGGAGGAAACTTGGATTCCAAAGGCTACGGCATCGCCACACCT
AAAGGATCCTCATTAGGAAATGCGGTTAACCTCGCAGTACTAAAACTGAATGAACAAGGCCTGTTGGACA
AATTGAAAAACAAATGGTGGTACGACAAAGGAGAGTGCGGCAGCGGGGGAGGTGATTCCAAGGAAAAGAC
CAGTGCCCTCAGTCTGAGCAACGTTGCTGGAGTATTCTACATCCTTGTCGGGGGCCTTGGTTTGGCAATG
CTGGTGGCTTTGATTGAGTTCTGTTACAAGTCAAGGGCCGAGGCGAAACGAATGAAGGTGGCAAAGAATC
CACAGAATATTAACCCATCTTCCTCGCAGAATTCCCAGAATTTTGCAACTTATAAGGAAGGTTACAACGT
ATATGGCATCGAGAGTGTTAAAATTTAGGGGATGACCTTGAGTGATGTCATGAGGAGCAAGGCAAGGCTG
TCAATTACAGGAAGTACTGGAGAAAATGGACGTGTTATGACTCCAGAATTTCCCAAAGCAGTGCATGCAG
GCCTTGGGCCCAATGATCCGACCAGCAAAACTCGATGTACTTCCGAGGAACTGATGTGCATAATGCATCA
GGCTGGTACATTAGATCCCCGCTTACCGCGGGCAATATAGCAACACTAAAAACTCGATGTACTTCCGAGG
AAGCGCAGTGCATAATGCTGCGCAGTGTTGCCACATAACCACTATATTAACCATTTATCTAGCGGACGCC
AAAAACTCAATGTATTTCTGAGGAAGCGTGGTGCATAATGCCACGCAGCGTCTGCATAACTTTTATTATT
TCTTTTATTAATCAACAAAATTTTGTTTTTAACATTTCAAAAAAAAAAAAAAAAAAAAAAAAAAAAAAAA
AAAAAGGGAATTCCTCGATTAATTAAGCGGCCGCTCGAGGGGAATTAATTCTTGAAGACGAAAGGGCCAG
GTGGCACTTTTCGGGGAAATGTGCGCGGAACCCCTATTTGTTTATTTTTCTAAATACATTCAAATATGTA
TCCGCTCATGAGACAATAACCCTGATAAATGCTTCAATAATATTGAAAAAGGAAGAGTATGAGTATTCAA
CATTTCCGTGTCGCCCTTATTCCCTTTTTTGCGGCATTTTGCCTTCCTGTTTTTGCTCACCCAGAAACGC
TGGTGAAAGTAAAAGATGCTGAAGATCAGTTGGGTGCACGAGTGGGTTACATCGAACTGGATCTCAACAG
CGGTAAGATCCTTGAGAGTTTTCGCCCCGAAGAACGTTTTCCAATGATGAGCACTTTTAAAGTTCTGCTA
TGTGGCGCGGTATTATCCCGTGTTGACGCCGGGCAAGAGCAACTCGGTCGCCGCATACACTATTCTCAGA
ATGACTTGGTTGAGTACTCACCAGTCACAGAAAAGCATCTTACGGATGGCATGACAGTAAGAGAATTATG
CAGTGCTGCCATAACCATGAGTGATAACACTGCGGCCAACTTACTTCTGACAACGATCGGAGGACCGAAG
GAGCTAACCGCTTTTTTGCACAACATGGGGGATCATGTAACTCGCCTTGATCGTTGGGAACCGGAGCTGA
ATGAAGCCATACCAAACGACGAGCGTGACACCACGATGCCTGTAGCAATGGCAACAACGTTGCGCAAACT
ATTAACTGGCGAACTACTTACTCTAGCTTCCCGGCAACAATTAATAGACTGGATGGAGGCGGATAAAGTT
GCAGGACCACTTCTGCGCTCGGCCCTTCCGGCTGGCTGGTTTATTGCTGATAAATCTGGAGCCGGTGAGC
GTGGGTCTCGCGGTATCATTGCAGCACTGGGGCCAGATGGTAAGCCCTCCCGTATCGTAGTTATCTACAC
GACGGGGAGTCAGGCAACTATGGATGAACGAAATAGACAGATCGCTGAGATAGGTGCCTCACTGATTAAG
CATTGGTAACTGTCAGACCAAGTTTACTCATATATACTTTAGATTGATTTAAAACTTCATTTTTAATTTA
AAAGGATCTAGGTGAAGATCCTTTTTGATAATCTCATGACCAAAATCCCTTAACGTGAGTTTTCGTTCCA
CTGAGCGTCAGACCCCGTAGAAAAGATCAAAGGATCTTCTTGAGATCCTTTTTTTCTGCGCGTAATCTGC
TGCTTGCAAACAAAAAAACCACCGCTACCAGCGGTGGTTTGTTTGCCGGATCAAGAGCTACCAACTCTTT
TTCCGAAGGTAACTGGCTTCAGCAGAGCGCAGATACCAAATACTGTCCTTCTAGTGTAGCCGTAGTTAGG
CCACCACTTCAAGAACTCTGTAGCACCGCCTACATACCTCGCTCTGCTAATCCTGTTACCAGTGGCTGCT
GCCAGTGGCGATAAGTCGTGTCTTACCGGGTTGGACTCAAGACGATAGTTACCGGATAAGGCGCAGCGGT
CGGGCTGAACGGGGGGTTCGTGCACACAGCCCAGCTTGGAGCGAACGACCTACACCGAACTGAGATACCT
ACAGCGTGAGCATTGAGAAAGCGCCACGCTTCCCGAAGGGAGAAAGGCGGACAGGTATCCGGTAAGCGGC
AGGGTCGGAACAGGAGAGCGCACGAGGGAGCTTCCAGGGGGAAACGCCTGGTATCTTTATAGTCCTGTCG
GGTTTCGCCACCTCTGACTTGAGCGTCGATTTTTGTGATGCTCGTCAGGGGGGCGGAGCCTATGGAAAAA
CGCCAGCAACGCGAGCTCGTATGGACATATTGTCGTTAGAACGCGGCTACAATTAATACATAACCTTATG
TATCATACACATACGATTTAGGGGACACTATAG
