>Addgene plasmid #24003 | pSIN REP5-GFP-GluR2 (Q) | addgene partial sequence | sequence record 29822 | 24003 with rGria2-F (TTGCCTACATTGGGGTCAGT)
ATTTAGCCCCTACGAGTGGCACACTGAGGAATTTGAAGATGGAAGAGAAACACAAAGTAGTGAATCAACT
AATGAATTTGGGATTTTTAATAGTCTCTGGTTTTCCTTGGGTGCCTTTATGCAGCAGGGATGCGATATTT
CGCCAAGATCCCTCTCTGGGCGCATTGTTGGAGGTGTGTGGTGGTTCTTTACCCTGATCATAATCTCCTC
CTACACGGCTAACTTAGCTGCCTTCCTGACTGTAGAGAGGATGGTGTCTCCCATCGAAAGTGCTGAGGAT
CTGTCTAAGCAAACAGAAATTGCTTATGGAACATTAGACTCTGGCTCCACTAAAGAGTTTTTCAGGAGAT
CTAAAATCGCAGTGTTTGATAAAATGTGGACTTATATGAGGAGTGCAGAGCCCTCTGTGTTTGTGAGGAC
TACCGCAGAAGGAGTAGCCAGAGTCCGGAAATCCAAAGGAAAGTATGCCTACTTGCTGGAGTCCACAATG
AACGAGTACATCGAGCAGAGGAAGCCTTGTGACACCATGAAAGTGGGAGGAAACTTGGATTCCAAAGGCT
A
