>Addgene plasmid #24003 | pSIN REP5-GFP-GluR2 (Q) | addgene partial sequence | sequence record 29823 | 24003 with EGFP-C
CTCGGCATGGACGAGCTGTACAAGGCTAGCAACAGCATACAGATAGGGGGGCTATTTCCAAGGGGCGCTG
ATCAAGAATACAGTGCATTTCGGGTAGGGATGGTTCAGTTTTCCACTTCGGAGTTCAGACTGACACCCCA
TATCGACAATTTGGAGGTAGCCAACAGTTTCGCAGTCACCAATGCTTTCTGCTCCCAGTTTTCAAGAGGA
GTCTACGCAATTTTTGGATTTTATGACAAGAAGTCTGTAAATACCATCACATCATTCTGTGGGACACTCC
ATGTGTCCTTCATCACACCTAGCTTCCCAACAGATGGCACACATCCATTTGTCATCCAGATGCGACCTGA
CCTCAAAGGAGCACTCCTTAGCTTGATTGAGTACTACCAATGGGACAAGTTCGCATACCTCTATGACAGT
GACAGAGGCTTATCAACACTGCAAGCTGTTCTGGATTCTGCTGCAGAGAAGAAGTGGCAGGTGACTGCTA
TCAATGTGGGGAACATCAACAATGACAAGAAAGATGAGACCTACAGATCGCTCTTTCAAGATCTGGAGTT
AAAAAAAGAACGGCGTGTAATCCTGGACTGTGAAAGGGATAAAGTAAATGACATTGTGGACCAGGTTATT
ACCATTGGAAAACATGTTAAAGGGTACCATTATATCATTGCAAATCTGGGATTCACTGATGGGG
