>Addgene plasmid #24003 | pSIN REP5-GFP-GluR2 (Q) | addgene partial sequence | sequence record 71782 | SGpro-F 5'-TCTCTACGGTGGTCCTAAATAGTC-3'
ACAACACCACCACCTCTAGAACTAGTGGATCCCCCGGGCTGCAGGAATTCGGCACGAGGTGCATGGGAGG
GTGCTGATATTCCCAGACACCAGGACTACAGCGGCAGCTCAGCTAAAAACTGCATTCAGCCAGTCCTCGG
GACTTCGGGAGCAGGGACAGGACGCAAGGCATCAACAGCCACCAGCTACAACTGGGAAATAAGGATTCTT
CTGCCTTCACTTCGTGTTTTTAGCAGCTCCTTGCTAAATATCGACCTCACAATGCAGAGGATCTAATTTG
CTGAGGAAAACAGTCAAAGAAGGAAGAGGAAGAAAGGGAAACGAGGGGATATTTTGTGGATGCTCTACTT
TTCTTGGAAATGCAAAAGATTATGCATATTTCTGTCCTCCTTTCTCCTGTTTTATGGGGACTGATTTTTG
GTGTCTCTTCTGCTAGGGTGAGCAAGGGCGAGGAGCTGTTCACCGGGGTGGTGCCCATCCTGGTCGAGCT
GGACGGCGACGTAAACGGCCACAAGTTCAGCGTGTCCGGCGAGGGCGAGGGCGATGCCACCTACGGCAAG
CTGACCCTGAAGTTCATCTGCACCACCGGCAAGCTGCCCGTGCCCTGGCCCACCCTCGTGACCACCCTGA
CCTACGGCGTGCAGTGCTTCAGCCGCTACCCCGACCACATGAAGCAGCACGACTTCTTCAAGTCCGCCAT
GCCCGAAGGCTACGTC
